Addgene plasmid #191303: pTETDuet_G121VDHFR_R127ATS
Purpose: Bacterial co-expression of E. coli folA (Dihydrofolate Reductase) and E. coli thyA (Thymidylate Synthase)
Depositing lab: Kimberly Reynolds. Depositing organization: University of Texas Southwestern Medical Center. Publication: The genetic landscape of a metabolic interaction. Nguyen TN, Ingle C, Thompson S, Reynolds KA. Nat Commun. 2024 Apr 18;15(1):3351. doi: 10.1038/s41467-024-47671-0. PubMed 38637543.
Backbone
  Vector backbone: pTET-duet
  Vector type: Bacterial Expression
Growth in bacteria
  Bacterial resistance: Chloramphenicol, 25 μg/mL
  Growth temperature: 30°C
  Growth strain: DH5alpha
  Copy number: Low Copy
Gene/Insert
  Gene/Insert name: folA, thyA (alt names: DHFR; TS)
  Species: E. coli
  Mutation: G121V DHFR, R127A TYMS
  Promoter: T7 (folA), Tet (thyA)
  Cloning method: Restriction Enzyme; 5′ cloning site EcoNI (not destroyed); 3′ cloning site NotI (not destroyed)
  Sequencing primers: 5′ _GGATCTCGACGCTCTCCCTT; 3′ _CCGCTGAGCAATAACTAGC
Terms and licenses: Academic/Nonprofit Terms; Industry Terms: Not Available to Industry
Depositor comments: Please visit https://doi.org/10.1101/2023.05.28.542639 for bioRxiv preprint.
How to cite: pTETDuet_G121VDHFR_R127ATS was a gift from Kimberly Reynolds (Addgene plasmid # 191303 ; http://n2t.net/addgene:191303 ; RRID:Addgene_191303)
