[The description below was written by a language model from this plasmid's Addgene catalogue record and pLannotate feature annotations shown in this document.]
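Description:
pTETDuet_G121VDHFR_R127ATS is a low-copy bacterial expression plasmid of about 5.2 kb, built on the pTET-duet backbone, for co-expressing two E. coli folate-metabolism enzymes from a single vector. It replicates from a p15A origin, which is compatible with ColE1-type plasmids, and is selected with chloramphenicol through a cat gene driven by its own promoter. The annotation also picks up short fragments of an RSF origin, IS1 and a tetracycline resistance gene. These appear to be backbone remnants rather than functional elements.

The payload consists of two separate expression units. The folA gene, encoding dihydrofolate reductase (DHFR), sits downstream of a T7 promoter with an adjacent lac operator and a T7 gene 10 ribosome binding site. A plasmid-borne lacI gene supplies the repressor that acts at this operator. The thyA gene, encoding thymidylate synthase (TS), follows immediately and is driven by the PLtetO-1 promoter, a lambda PL derivative carrying tet operator sites. No tet repressor gene is annotated on the plasmid. A fragment of the S-tag coding sequence and a T7 terminator lie after thyA; whether the tag fragment is translated in frame is not stated.

According to the record, DHFR carries the G121V substitution and TS carries R127A. TS produces dihydrofolate as a by-product of dTMP synthesis, and DHFR uses dihydrofolate as its substrate, so the two enzymes are biochemically coupled. The associated study concerns the genetic landscape of a metabolic interaction, and this construct pairs defined variants of the two enzymes in that context.
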