Features (pLannotate 1.2.2; 19 found; start..end, strand, type, name):
     34..107     +  promoter       PLtetO-1 promoter: modified phage lambda PL promoter with tet operator sites (Lutz and Bujard, 1997)
    149..940     +  CDS            thyA: TYSY_ECO57 - Experimental evidence at protein level: Swiss-Prot protein existence level 1. Catalyzes the reductive methylation of 2'-deoxyuridine-5'- monophosphate (dUMP) to 2'-deoxythymidine-5'-monophosphate (dTMP) while utilizing 5,10-methylenetetrahydrofolate (mTHF) as the methyl donor and reductant in the reaction, yielding dihydrofolate (DHF) as a by- product. This enzymatic reaction provides an intracellular de novo source of dTMP, an essential precursor for DNA biosynthesis. From Escherichia coli O157:H7.
    956..997     +  CDS            S-Tag (fragment): affinity and epitope tag derived from pancreatic ribonuclease A
   1027..1044    +  CDS            SET1 (fragment): solubility-enhancement tag derived from T7 phage gene 10B
   1052..1099    +  terminator     T7 terminator: transcription terminator for bacteriophage T7 RNA polymerase
   1323..1979    -  CDS            cat: CAT_ECOLX - Experimental evidence at protein level: Swiss-Prot protein existence level 1. This enzyme is an effector of chloramphenicol resistance in bacteria. From Escherichia coli. This protein is used as a marker in many commonly used cloning vectors, such as pACYC184.
   1980..2082    -  promoter       cat promoter: promoter of the E. coli cat gene encoding chloramphenicol acetyltransferase
   2203..2346    +  mobile_element IS1 (fragment): prokaryotic transposable element IS1
   2465..2520    -  rep_origin     RSF ori (fragment): Plasmids containing the RSF 1030 origin of replication can be propagated in E. coli cells that contain additional plasmids with compatible origins.
   2608..3153    -  rep_origin     p15A ori: Plasmids containing the medium-copy-number p15A origin of replication can be propagated in E. coli cells that contain a second plasmid with the ColE1 origin.
   3265..3329    -  CDS            TcR (fragment): tetracycline efflux protein; tet; confers resistance to tetracycline
   3344..3365    -  protein_bind   CAP binding site: CAP binding activates transcription in the presence of cAMP. E. coli catabolite activator protein
   3378..4460    -  CDS            lacI: lac repressor; lacI; The lac repressor binds to the lac operator to inhibit transcription in E. coli. This inhibition can be relieved by adding lactose or isopropyl-β-D-thiogalactopyranoside (IPTG).
   4461..4538    -  promoter       lacI promoter: lacI
   4546..4581    -  CDS            TcR (fragment): tetracycline efflux protein; tet; confers resistance to tetracycline
   4584..4602    +  promoter       T7 promoter: promoter for bacteriophage T7 RNA polymerase
   4603..4627    +  protein_bind   lac operator: The lac repressor binds to the lac operator to inhibit transcription in E. coli. This inhibition can be relieved by adding lactose or isopropyl-β-D-thiogalactopyranoside (IPTG). lac repressor encoded by lacI
   4642..4664    +  RBS            RBS: efficient ribosome binding site from bacteriophage T7 gene 10 (Olins and Rangwala, 1989)
   4671..5150    +  CDS            ecDHFR: E. coli dihydrofolate reductase; folA
>Addgene plasmid #191303 | pTETDuet_G121VDHFR_R127ATS | addgene full sequence | sequence record 378109 | Addgene NGS Result
CTTAAGTCGAACAGAAAGTAATCGTATTGTACATCCCTATCAGTGATAGAGATTGACATCCCTATCAGTG
ATAGAGATACTGAGCACATCAGCAGGACGCACTGACCGAATTCATTAAAGAGGAGAAAGGTACCATGCTG
CAGATCTCATGAAACAGTACCTGGAGCTGATGCAAAAAGTTCTGGATGAGGGTACCCAGAAAAACGACCG
CACGGGTACCGGAACGCTGAGCATTTTTGGCCATCAGATGCGTTTTAACCTGCAGGACGGATTCCCGCTG
GTTACGACCAAACGCTGCCACCTGCGTAGCATTATTCATGAGCTGCTGTGGTTTCTGCAAGGTGACACTA
ACATCGCGTATCTGCACGAAAACAATGTGACGATCTGGGATGAATGGGCCGATGAAAACGGCGATCTGGG
CCCAGTGTATGGTAAACAGTGGCGCGCCTGGCCAACGCCAGATGGCCGCCACATCGATCAGATCACGACC
GTGCTGAATCAACTGAAAAACGACCCGGACAGCCGCGCCATTATTGTTTCCGCGTGGAATGTGGGTGAAC
TGGATAAAATGGCGCTGGCGCCGTGCCATGCATTCTTCCAGTTTTACGTTGCGGACGGTAAGCTGAGCTG
TCAACTTTATCAGCGCAGCTGCGATGTTTTCCTCGGCCTGCCGTTCAATATCGCCAGCTACGCGTTACTG
GTGCATATGATGGCGCAGCAGTGCGACCTGGAGGTGGGTGATTTTGTCTGGACCGGCGGTGATACCCACC
TGTACAGCAACCATATGGACCAAACGCATCTGCAATTGAGCCGTGAGCCGCGTCCGCTGCCGAAACTGAT
TATTAAGCGCAAACCCGAGAGCATCTTTGACTATCGTTTCGAAGACTTCGAGATTGAAGGCTACGATCCG
CACCCGGGTATCAAAGCGCCGGTGGCTATCTAACTCGAGTCTGGTAAAGAAACCGCTGCTGCGAAATTTG
AACGCCAGCACATGGACTCGTCTACTAGCGCAGCTTAATTAACCTAGGCTGCTGCCACCGCTGAGCAATA
ACTAGCATAACCCCTTGGGGCCTCTAAACGGGTCTTGAGGGGTTTTTTGCTGAAACCTCAGGCATTTGAG
AAGCACACGGTCACACTGCTTCCGGTAGTCAATAAACCGGTAAACCAGCAATAGACATAAGCGGCTATTT
AACGACCCTGCCCTGAACCGACGACCGGGTCGAATTTGCTTTCGAATTTCTGCCATTCATCCGCTTATTA
TCACTTATTCAGGCGTAGCAACCAGGCGTTTAAGGGCACCAATAACTGCCTTAAAAAAATTACGCCCCGC
CCTGCCACTCATCGCAGTACTGTTGTAATTCATTAAGCATTCTGCCGACATGGAAGCCATCACAAACGGC
ATGATGAACCTGAATCGCCAGCGGCATCAGCACCTTGTCGCCTTGCGTATAATATTTGCCCATAGTGAAA
ACGGGGGCGAAGAAGTTGTCCATATTGGCCACGTTTAAATCAAAACTGGTGAAACTCACCCAGGGATTGG
CTGAGACGAAAAACATATTCTCAATAAACCCTTTAGGGAAATAGGCCAGGTTTTCACCGTAACACGCCAC
ATCTTGCGAATATATGTGTAGAAACTGCCGGAAATCGTCGTGGTATTCACTCCAGAGCGATGAAAACGTT
TCAGTTTGCTCATGGAAAACGGTGTAACAAGGGTGAACACTATCCCATATCACCAGCTCACCGTCTTTCA
TTGCCATACGGAACTCCGGATGAGCATTCATCAGGCGGGCAAGAATGTGAATAAAGGCCGGATAAAACTT
GTGCTTATTTTTCTTTACGGTCTTTAAAAAGGCCGTAATATCCAGCTGAACGGTCTGGTTATAGGTACAT
TGAGCAACTGACTGAAATGCCTCAAAATGTTCTTTACGATGCCATTGGGATATATCAACGGTGGTATATC
CAGTGATTTTTTTCTCCATTTTAGCTTCCTTAGCTCCTGAAAATCTCGATAACTCAAAAAATACGCCCGG
TAGTGATCTTATTTCATTATGGTGAAAGTTGGAACCTCTTACGTGCCGATCAACGTCTCATTTTCGCCAA
AAGTTGGCCCAGGGCTTCCCGGTATCAACAGGGACACCAGGATTTATTTATTCTGCGAAGTGATCTTCCG
TCACAGGTATTTATTCGGCGCAAAGTGCGTCGGGTGATGCTGCCAACTTACTGATTTAGTGTATGATGGT
GTTTTTGAGGTGCTCCAGTGGCTTCTGTTTCTATCAGCTGTCCCTCCTGTTCAGCTACTGACGGGGTGGT
GCGTAACGGCAAAAGCACCGCCGGACATCAGCGCTAGCGGAGTGTATACTGGCTTACTATGTTGGCACTG
ATGAGGGTGTCAGTGAAGTGCTTCATGTGGCAGGAGAAAAAAGGCTGCACCGGTGCGTCAGCAGAATATG
TGATACAGGATATATTCCGCTTCCTCGCTCACTGACTCGCTACGCTCGGTCGTTCGACTGCGGCGAGCGG
AAATGGCTTACGAACGGGGCGGAGATTTCCTGGAAGATGCCAGGAAGATACTTAACAGGGAAGTGAGAGG
GCCGCGGCAAAGCCGTTTTTCCATAGGCTCCGCCCCCCTGACAAGCATCACGAAATCTGACGCTCAAATC
AGTGGTGGCGAAACCCGACAGGACTATAAAGATACCAGGCGTTTCCCCCTGGCGGCTCCCTCGTGCGCTC
TCCTGTTCCTGCCTTTCGGTTTACCGGTGTCATTCCGCTGTTATGGCCGCGTTTGTCTCATTCCACGCCT
GACACTCAGTTCCGGGTAGGCAGTTCGCTCCAAGCTGGACTGTATGCACGAACCCCCCGTTCAGTCCGAC
CGCTGCGCCTTATCCGGTAACTATCGTCTTGAGTCCAACCCGGAAAGACATGCAAAAGCACCACTGGCAG
CAGCCACTGGTAATTGATTTAGAGGAGTTAGTCTTGAAGTCATGCGCCGGTTAAGGCTAAACTGAAAGGA
CAAGTTTTGGTGACTGCGCTCCTCCAAGCCAGTTACCTCGGTTCAAAGAGTTGGTAGCTCAGAGAACCTT
CGAAAAACCGCCCTGCAAGGCGGTTTTTTCGTTTTCAGAGCAAGAGATTACGCGCAGACCAAAACGATCT
CAAGAAGATCATCTTATTAATCAGATAAAATATTTCTAGATTTCAGTGCAATTTATCTCTTCAAATGTAG
CACCTGAAGTCAGCCCCATACGATATAAGTTGTAATTCTCATGTTAGTCATGCCCCGCGCCCACCGGAAG
GAGCTGACTGGGTTGAAGGCTCTCAAGGGCATCGGTCGAGATCCCGGTGCCTAATGAGTGAGCTAACTTA
CATTAATTGCGTTGCGCTCACTGCCCGCTTTCCAGTCGGGAAACCTGTCGTGCCAGCTGCATTAATGAAT
CGGCCAACGCGCGGGGAGAGGCGGTTTGCGTATTGGGCGCCAGGGTGGTTTTTCTTTTCACCAGTGAGAC
GGGCAACAGCTGATTGCCCTTCACCGCCTGGCCCTGAGAGAGTTGCAGCAAGCGGTCCACGCTGGTTTGC
CCCAGCAGGCGAAAATCCTGTTTGATGGTGGTTAACGGCGGGATATAACATGAGCTGTCTTCGGTATCGT
CGTATCCCACTACCGAGATGTCCGCACCAACGCGCAGCCCGGACTCGGTAATGGCGCGCATTGCGCCCAG
CGCCATCTGATCGTTGGCAACCAGCATCGCAGTGGGAACGATGCCCTCATTCAGCATTTGCATGGTTTGT
TGAAAACCGGACATGGCACTCCAGTCGCCTTCCCGTTCCGCTATCGGCTGAATTTGATTGCGAGTGAGAT
ATTTATGCCAGCCAGCCAGACGCAGACGCGCCGAGACAGAACTTAATGGGCCCGCTAACAGCGCGATTTG
CTGGTGACCCAATGCGACCAGATGCTCCACGCCCAGTCGCGTACCGTCTTCATGGGAGAAAATAATACTG
TTGATGGGTGTCTGGTCAGAGACATCAAGAAATAACGCCGGAACATTAGTGCAGGCAGCTTCCACAGCAA
TGGCATCCTGGTCATCCAGCGGATAGTTAATGATCAGCCCACTGACGCGTTGCGCGAGAAGATTGTGCAC
CGCCGCTTTACAGGCTTCGACGCCGCTTCGTTCTACCATCGACACCACCACGCTGGCACCCAGTTGATCG
GCGCGAGATTTAATCGCCGCGACAATTTGCGACGGCGCGTGCAGGGCCAGACTGGAGGTGGCAACGCCAA
TCAGCAACGACTGTTTGCCCGCCAGTTGTTGTGCCACGCGGTTGGGAATGTAATTCAGCTCCGCCATCGC
CGCTTCCACTTTTTCCCGCGTTTTCGCAGAAACGTGGCTGGCCTGGTTCACCACGCGGGAAACGGTCTGA
TAAGAGACACCGGCATACTCTGCGACATCGTATAACGTTACTGGTTTCACATTCACCACCCTGAATTGAC
TCTCTTCCGGGCGCTATCATGCCATACCGCGAAAGGTTTTGCGCCATTCGATGGTGTCCGGGATCTCGAC
GCTCTCCCTTATGCGACTCCTGCATTAGGAAATTAATACGACTCACTATAGGGGAATTGTGAGCGGATAA
CAATTCCCCTGTAGAAATAATTTTGTTTAACTTTAATAAGGAGATATACCATGATCAGTCTGATTGCGGC
GTTAGCGGTAGATCGCGTTATCGGCATGGAAAACGCCATGCCGTGGAACCTGCCTGCCGATCTCGCCTGG
TTTAAACGCAACACCTTAAATAAACCCGTGATTATGGGCCGCCATACCTGGGAATCAATCGGTCGTCCGT
TGCCAGGACGCAAAAATATTATCCTCAGCAGTCAACCGGGTACGGACGATCGCGTAACGTGGGTGAAGTC
GGTGGATGAAGCCATCGCGGCGTGTGGTGACGTACCAGAAATCATGGTGATTGGCGGCGGTCGCGTTTAT
GAACAGTTCTTGCCAAAAGCGCAAAAACTGTATCTGACGCATATCGACGCAGAAGTGGAAGTGGACACCC
ATTTCCCGGATTACGAGCCGGATGACTGGGAATCGGTATTCAGCGAATTCCACGATGCTGATGCGCAGAA
CTCTCACAGCTATTGCTTTGAGATTCTGGAGCGGCGGTAACAGGCGTCGACAAGCTTGCGGCCGCATAAT
G
